>Addgene plasmid #22417 | pCS2vegf165 | depositor full sequence | sequence record 10306 | Author sequence
CGCCATTCTGCCTGGGGACGTCGGAGCAAGCTTGATTTAGGTGACACTATAGAATACAAGCTACTTGTTC
TTTTTGCAGGATCCACAATCATGAACTTGGTTGTTTATTTGATACAGTTATTTCTCGCGGCTCTCCTCCA
TCTGTCTGCTGTAAAGGCTGCCCACATACCCAAAGAAGGGGGAAAGAGCAAAAATGATGTGATTCCCTTC
ATGGATGTGTATAAAAAGAGTGCGTGCAAGACCCGAGAGCTGCTGGTAGACATCATCCAGGAGTATCCCG
ATGAGATCGAGCACACGTACATCCCGTCCTGTGTGGTTCTCATGCGCTGTGCAGGATGCTGTAATGATGA
GGCGCTCGAATGCGTCCCGACAGAGACACGAAACGTCACTATGGAGGTGCTGCGGGTCAAGCAACGCGTA
TCGCAGCATAATTTTCAGCTGAGTTTCACAGAACACACCAAGTGTGAATGCAGGCCAAAGGCAGAAGTCA
AAGCAAAGAAAGAAAACCACTGTGAGCCTTGCTCAGAGAGAAGGAAGCGCTTGTATGTGCAGGACCCCCT
CACCTGTAAATGCTCCTGCAAATTCACACAAATGCAATGCAAGTCCAGACAACTTGAGTTAAACGAAAGA
ACTTGCAGATGTGAAAAGCCAAGATGATGATCGAGCGAACGCCGGGCAGAACTCTGCATGAAGGAAGGAA
CTTAAATAAAAACTTTTTAAACGGCACAGCACTTTCAAAACCTAAGGAAGAACATTCCTTGGATGAACTG
CAAACACTATCCTAAACGAAACACTAAGTGCAGCTCGAGCCTCTAGAACTATAGTGAGTCGTATTACGTA
GATCCAGACATGATAAGATACATTGATGAGTTTGGACAAACCACAACTAGAATGCAGTGAAAAAAATGCT
TTATTTGTGAAATTTGTGATGCTATTGCTTTATTTGTAACCATTATAAGCTGCAATAAACAAGTTAACAA
CAACAATTGCATTCATTTTATGTTTCAGGTTCAGGGGGAGGTGTGGGAGGTTTTTTAATTCGCGGCCGCG
GCGCCAATGCATTGGGCCCGGTACCCAGCTTTTGTTCCCTTTAGTGAGGGTTAATTGCGCGCTTGGCGTA
ATCATGGTCATAGCTGTTTCCTGTGTGAAATTGTTATCCGCTCACAATTCCACACAACATACGAGCCGGA
AGCATAAAGTGTAAAGCCTGGGGTGCCTAATGAGTGAGCTAACTCACATTAATTGCGTTGCGCTCACTGC
CCGCTTTCCAGTCGGGAAACCTGTCGTGCCAGCTGCATTAATGAATCGGCCAACGCGCGGGGAGAGGCGG
TTTGCGTATTGGGCGCTCTTCCGCTTCCTCGCTCACTGACTCGCTGCGCTCGGTCGTTCGGCTGCGGCGA
GCGGTATCAGCTCACTCAAAGGCGGTAATACGGTTATCCACAGAATCAGGGGATAACGCAGGAAAGAACA
TGTGAGCAAAAGGCCAGCAAAAGGCCAGGAACCGTAAAAAGGCCGCGTTGCTGGCGTTTTTCCATAGGCT
CCGCCCCCCTGACGAGCATCACAAAAATCGACGCTCAAGTCAGAGGTGGCGAAACCCGACAGGACTATAA
AGATACCAGGCGTTTCCCCCTGGAAGCTCCCTCGTGCGCTCTCCTGTTCCGACCCTGCCGCTTACCGGAT
ACCTGTCCGCCTTTCTCCCTTCGGGAAGCGTGGCGCTTTCTCATAGCTCACGCTGTAGGTATCTCAGTTC
GGTGTAGGTCGTTCGCTCCAAGCTGGGCTGTGTGCACGAACCCCCCGTTCAGCCCGACCGCTGCGCCTTA
TCCGGTAACTATCGTCTTGAGTCCAACCCGGTAAGACACGACTTATCGCCACTGGCAGCAGCCACTGGTA
ACAGGATTAGCAGAGCGAGGTATGTAGGCGGTGCTACAGAGTTCTTGAAGTGGTGGCCTAACTACGGCTA
CACTAGAAGGACAGTATTTGGTATCTGCGCTCTGCTGAAGCCAGTTACCTTCGGAAAAAGAGTTGGTAGC
TCTTGATCCGGCAAACAAACCACCGCTGGTAGCGGTGGTTTTTTTGTTTGCAAGCAGCAGATTACGCGCA
GAAAAAAAGGATCTCAAGAAGATCCTTTGATCTTTTCTACGGGGTCTGACGCTCAGTGGAACGAAAACTC
ACGTTAAGGGATTTTGGTCATGAGATTATCAAAAAGGATCTTCACCTAGATCCTTTTAAATTAAAAATGA
AGTTTTAAATCAATCTAAAGTATATATGAGTAAACTTGGTCTGACAGTTACCAATGCTTAATCAGTGAGG
CACCTATCTCAGCGATCTGTCTATTTCGTTCATCCATAGTTGCCTGACTCCCCGTCGTGTAGATAACTAC
GATACGGGAGGGCTTACCATCTGGCCCCAGTGCTGCAATGATACCGCGAGACCCACGCTCACCGGCTCCA
GATTTATCAGCAATAAACCAGCCAGCCGGAAGGGCCGAGCGCAGAAGTGGTCCTGCAACTTTATCCGCCT
CCATCCAGTCTATTAATTGTTGCCGGGAAGCTAGAGTAAGTAGTTCGCCAGTTAATAGTTTGCGCAACGT
TGTTGCCATTGCTACAGGCATCGTGGTGTCACGCTCGTCGTTTGGTATGGCTTCATTCAGCTCCGGTTCC
CAACGATCAAGGCGAGTTACATGATCCCCCATGTTGTGCAAAAAAGCGGTTAGCTCCTTCGGTCCTCCGA
TCGTTGTCAGAAGTAAGTTGGCCGCAGTGTTATCACTCATGGTTATGGCAGCACTGCATAATTCTCTTAC
TGTCATGCCATCCGTAAGATGCTTTTCTGTGACTGGTGAGTACTCAACCAAGTCATTCTGAGAATAGTGT
ATGCGGCGACCGAGTTGCTCTTGCCCGGCGTCAATACGGGATAATACCGCGCCACATAGCAGAACTTTAA
AAGTGCTCATCATTGGAAAACGTTCTTCGGGGCGAAAACTCTCAAGGATCTTACCGCTGTTGAGATCCAG
TTCGATGTAACCCACTCGTGCACCCAACTGATCTTCAGCATCTTTTACTTTCACCAGCGTTTCTGGGTGA
GCAAAAACAGGAAGGCAAAATGCCGCAAAAAAGGGAATAAGGGCGACACGGAAATGTTGAATACTCATAC
TCTTCCTTTTTCAATATTATTGAAGCATTTATCAGGGTTATTGTCTCATGAGCGGATACATATTTGAATG
TATTTAGAAAAATAAACAAATAGGGGTTCCGCGCACATTTCCCCGAAAAGTGCCACCTAAATTGTAAGCG
TTAATATTTTGTTAAAATTCGCGTTAAATTTTTGTTAAATCAGCTCATTTTTTAACCAATAGGCCGAAAT
CGGCAAAATCCCTTATAAATCAAAAGAATAGACCGAGATAGGGT
[37 nt withheld, positions 3405-3441]
AAAGAACGTGGACTCCAACGTCAAAGG
[49 nt withheld, positions 3469-3517]
T
[91 nt withheld, positions 3519-3609]
G
[124 nt withheld, positions 3611-3734]
CCCATTCGCCATTCAGGCTGCGCAACTGTTGGGAAGGGCGATCGGTGCGGGCCTCTTCGCTATTACGCCA
GTCGACCATAGCCAATTCAATATGGCGTATATGGACTCATGCCAATTCAATATGGTGGATCTGGACCTGT
GCCAATTCAATATGGCGTATATGGACTCGTGCCAATTCAATATGGTGGATCTGGACCCCAGCCAATTCAA
TATGGCGGACTTGGCACCATGCCAATTCAATATGGCGGACTTGGCACTGTGCCAACTGGGGAGGGGTCTA
CTTGGCACGGTGCCAAGTTTGAGGAGGGGTCTTGGCCCTGTGCCAAGTCCGCCATATTGAATTGGCATGG
TGCCAATAATGGCGGCCATATTGGCTATATGCCAGGATCAATATATAGGCAATATCCAATATGGCCCTAT
GCCAATATGGCTATTGGCCAGGTTCAATACTATGTATTGGCCCTATGCCATATAGTATTCCATATATGGG
TTTTCCTATTGACGTAGATAGCCCCTCCCAATGGGCGGTCCCATATACCATATATGGGGCTTCCTAATAC
CGCCCATAGCCACTCCCCCATTGACGTCAATGGTCTCTATATATGGTCTTTCCTATTGACGTCATATGGG
CGGTCCTATTGACGTATATGGCGCCTCCCCCATTGACGTCAATTACGGTAAATGGCCCGCCTGGCTCAAT
GCCCATTGACGTCAATAGGACCACCCACCATTGACGTCAATGGGATGGCTCATTGCCCATTCATATCCGT
TCTCACGCCCCCTATTGACGTCAATGACGGTAAATGGCCCACTTGGCAGTACATCAATATCTATTAATAG
TAACTTGGCAAGTACATTACTATTGGAAGGACGCCAGGGTACATTGGCAGTACTCCCATTGACGTCAATG
GCGGTAAATGGCCCGCGATGGCTGCCAAGTACATCCCCATTGACGTCAATGGGGAGGGGCAATGACGCAA
ATGGGCGTTCCATTGACGTAAATGGGCGGTAGGCGTGCCTAATGGGAGGTCTATATAAGCAATGCTCGTT
TAGGGAAC
Features (pLannotate 1.2.2; 15 found; start..end, strand, type, name):
     35..53      +  promoter       SP6 promoter: promoter for bacteriophage SP6 RNA polymerase
     91..654     +  CDS            vegfaa: VGFAA_DANRE - Also known as vegf, vegfa. Experimental evidence at protein level: Swiss-Prot protein existence level 1. Growth factor active in angiogenesis, vasculogenesis and endothelial cell growth. Induces endothelial cell proliferation, promotes cell migration, inhibits apoptosis, and induces permeabilization of blood vessels. Acts both upstream of kdr and tie1 to stimulate endothelial cell differentiation, and upstream of gata1 to stimulate hematopoietic cell differentiation. From Danio rerio (Zebrafish) (Brachydanio rerio).
    819..836     -  promoter       T7 promoter (fragment): promoter for bacteriophage T7 RNA polymerase
    841..975     -  polyA_signal   SV40 poly(A) signal: SV40 polyadenylation signal
   1088..1106    -  promoter       T3 promoter: promoter for bacteriophage T3 RNA polymerase
   1151..1167    -  protein_bind   lac operator: The lac repressor binds to the lac operator to inhibit transcription in E. coli. This inhibition can be relieved by adding lactose or isopropyl-β-D-thiogalactopyranoside (IPTG). lac repressor encoded by lacI
   1175..1205    -  promoter       lac promoter: promoter for the E. coli lac operon
   1220..1241    -  protein_bind   CAP binding site: CAP binding activates transcription in the presence of cAMP. E. coli catabolite activator protein
   1254..1346    -  CDS            lacI (fragment): lac repressor; lacI; The lac repressor binds to the lac operator to inhibit transcription in E. coli. This inhibition can be relieved by adding lactose or isopropyl-β-D-thiogalactopyranoside (IPTG).
   1529..2117    -  rep_origin     ori: high-copy-number ColE1/pMB1/pBR322/pUC origin of replication
   2288..3148    -  CDS            AmpR: β-lactamase; bla; confers resistance to ampicillin, carbenicillin, and related antibiotics
   3149..3253    -  promoter       AmpR promoter: bla
   3306..3734    -  rep_origin     f1 ori (sequence partly withheld): f1 bacteriophage origin of replication; arrow indicates direction of (+) strand synthesis
   3739..3805    -  CDS            lacZα (fragment): LacZα fragment of β-galactosidase; lacZ fragment
   3808..4792    +  promoter       CMV IE94 promoter: enhancer/promoter region of simian cytomegalovirus major immediate early transcription unit IE94
