[The description below was written by a language model from this plasmid's Addgene catalogue record and pLannotate feature annotations shown in this document.]
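Description:
pCS2vegf165 is a zebrafish expression plasmid built on the pCS2+ backbone, carrying the coding sequence of zebrafish (Danio rerio) vegfaa, also known as vegf or vegfa. The name indicates the 165 isoform, although the record does not describe the isoform further. The insert was placed between BamHI and XhoI sites, and the annotated sequence record is 4,792 nt long. In bacteria the plasmid is maintained through a high-copy ColE1/pUC-type origin and selected with ampicillin via the β-lactamase gene. An f1 origin is also present, along with residual lac promoter/operator, lacI and lacZα fragments inherited from the parental cloning vector.

The vegfaa open reading frame sits downstream of two promoters arranged in tandem. The simian cytomegalovirus IE94 enhancer/promoter runs to the end of the numbered sequence, so on the circular molecule it lies just upstream of an SP6 promoter that directly precedes the insert. An SV40 polyadenylation signal lies downstream of the insert, although the annotation tool calls it on the reverse strand. This layout allows two modes of use. The plasmid can be delivered as DNA, with the CMV promoter driving expression in vertebrate cells or embryos. It can also serve as a template for in vitro transcription by SP6 polymerase, giving sense mRNA for microinjection. A T7 promoter fragment and a T3 promoter lie beyond the insert in the opposite orientation.

Vegfaa is a secreted growth factor that promotes vasculogenesis, angiogenesis and endothelial differentiation. The associated publication places vascular endothelial growth factor upstream of Notch signalling in arterial endothelial differentiation. This suggests the construct was used for Vegf overexpression in zebrafish embryos, though the record does not state the method of delivery.
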