Addgene plasmid #22417: pCS2vegf165
Depositing lab: Nathan Lawson. Depositing organization: University of Massachusetts, Worcester. Publication: sonic hedgehog and vascular endothelial growth factor act upstream of the Notch pathway during arterial endothelial differentiation. Lawson ND, Vogel AM, Weinstein BM. Dev Cell. 2002 Jul . 3(1):127-36. 10.1016/S1534-5807(02)00198-3 PubMed 12110173.
Backbone
  Vector backbone: pCS2+
  Backbone size w/o insert (bp): 4000
  Vector type: zebrafish expression
Growth in bacteria
  Bacterial resistance: Ampicillin, 100 μg/mL
  Growth temperature: 37°C
  Growth strain: DH5alpha
  Copy number: Unknown
Gene/Insert
  Gene/Insert name: vegf (alt name: vegfaa)
  Species: D. rerio (zebrafish)
  Entrez Gene: vegfaa (a.k.a. vegf, vegfa, wu:fj82c06)
  Cloning method: Restriction Enzyme; 5′ cloning site BamHI (unknown if destroyed); 3′ cloning site XhoI (unknown if destroyed)
  Sequencing primers: 5′ CMV-F
Terms and licenses: Academic/Nonprofit Terms; Industry Terms: Not Available to Industry
How to cite: pCS2vegf165 was a gift from Nathan Lawson (Addgene plasmid # 22417 ; http://n2t.net/addgene:22417 ; RRID:Addgene_22417)
