>Addgene plasmid #22417 | pCS2vegf165 | addgene partial sequence | sequence record 28657 | 22417 with CMV-F
CCAGGGANCNTTAGCATGCTCGTTNGGGAACCGCCATTCTGCCTGGGGACGTCGGAGCAAGCTTGATTTA
GGTGACACTATAGAATACAAGCTACTTGTTCTTTTTGCAGGATCCACAATCATGAACTTGGTTGTTTATT
TGATACAGTTATTTCTCGCGGCTCTCCTCCATCTGTCTGCTGTAAAGGCTGCCCACATACCCAAAGAAGG
GGGAAAGAGCAAAAATGATGTGATTCCCTTCATGGATGTGTATAAAAAGAGTGCGTGCAAGACCCGAGAG
CTGCTGGTAGACATCATCCAGGAGTATCCCGATGAGATCGAGCACACGTACATCCCGTCCTGTGTGGTTC
TCATGCGCTGTGCAGGATGCTGTAATGATGAGGCGCTCGAATGCGTCCCGACAGAGACACGAAACGTCAC
TATGGAGGTGCTGCGGGTCAAGCAACGCGTATCGCAGCATAATTTTCAGCTGAGTTTCACAGAACACACC
AAGTGTGAATGCAGGCCAAAGGCAGAAGTCAAAGCAAAGAAAGAAAACCACTGTGAGCCTTGCTCAGAGA
GAAGGAAGCGCTTGTATGTGCAGGACCCCCTCACCTGTAAATGCTCCTGCAAATTCACACAAATGCAATG
CAAGTCCAGACAACTTGAGTTAAACGAAAGAACTTGCAGATGTGAAAAGCCAAGATGATGATCGAGCGAA
CGCCGGGCAGAACTCTGCATGAAGGAAGGACTTAATAAAACTTTTACGCGCCCNCCCTTNCAACGCTAGG
ANAACTTCTTGGTGACTGCAACCTTCTAACGAACCT
